>Addgene plasmid #122714 | pSKAP_AL | addgene full sequence | sequence record 245009 | Addgene NGS Result
GACCTACACCGAACTGAGATACCTACAGCGTGAGCTATGAGAAAGCGCCACGCTTCCCGAAGGGAGAAAG
GCGGACAGGTATCCGGTAAGCGGCAGGGTCGGAACAGGAGAGCGCACGAGGGAGCTTCCAGGGGGAAACG
CCTGGTATCTTTATAGTCCTGTCGGGTTTCGCCACCTCTGACTTGAGCGTCGATTTTTGTGATGCTCGTC
AGGGGGGCGGAGCCTATGGAAAAACGCCAGCAACGCGGCCTTTTTACGGTTCCTGGCCTTTTGCTGGCCT
TTTGCTCACATGTTCTTTCCTGCGTTATCCCCTGATTCTGTGGATAACCGTATTACCGCCTTTGAGTGAG
CTGATACCGCTCGCCGCAGCCGAACGACCGAGCGCAGCGAGTCAGTGAGCGAGGAAGCGGAAGAGCGCCC
AATACGCAAACCGCCTCTCCCCGCGCGTTGGCCGATTCATTAATGCAGCTGGCACGACAGGTTTCCCGAC
TGGAAAGCGGGCAGTGAGCGCAACGCAATTAATGTGAGTTAGCTCACTCATTAGGCACCCCAGGCTTTAC
ACTTTATGCTTCCGGCTCGTATGTTGTGTGGAATTGTGAGCGGATAACAATTTCACACAGGAAACAGCTA
TGACCATGATTACGCCAAGCGCGCAATTAACCCTCACTAAAGGGAACAAAAGCTGGAGCTCCACCGCGGT
GGCGGCCGCTCTAGCCCGGGCGGATCCGTCGACCTGCAGTTCGAAGTTCCTATTCTCTAGAAAGTATAGG
AACTTCAGAGCGCTTTTGAAGCTCACGCTGCCGCAAGCACTCAGGGCGCAAGGGCTGCTAAAGGAAGCGG
AACACGTAGAAAGCCAGTCCGCAGAAACGGTGCTGACCCCGGATGAATGTCAGCTACTGGGCTATCTGGA
CAAGGGAAAACGCAAGCGCAAAGAGAAAGCAGGTAGCTTGCAGTGGGCTTACATGGCGATAGCTAGACTG
GGCGGTTTTATGGACAGCAAGCGAACCGGAATTGCCAGCTGGGGCGCCCTCTGGTAAGGTTGGGAAGCCC
TGCAAAGTAAACTGGATGGCTTTCTTGCCGCCAAGGATCTGATGGCGCAGGGGATCAAGATCTGATCAAG
AGACAGGATGAGGATCGTTTCGCATGATTGAACAAGATGGATTGCACGCAGGTTCTCCGGCCGCTTGGGT
GGAGAGGCTATTCGGCTATGACTGGGCACAACAGACAATCGGCTGCTCTGATGCCGCCGTGTTCCGGCTG
TCAGCGCAGGGGCGCCCGGTTCTTTTTGTCAAGACCGACCTGTCCGGTGCCCTGAATGAACTGCAGGACG
AGGCAGCGCGGCTATCGTGGCTGGCCACGACGGGCGTTCCTTGCGCAGCTGTGCTCGACGTTGTCACTGA
AGCGGGAAGGGACTGGCTGCTATTGGGCGAAGTGCCGGGGCAGGATCTCCTGTCATCTCACCTTGCTCCT
GCCGAGAAAGTATCCATCATGGCTGATGCAATGCGGCGGCTGCATACGCTTGATCCGGCTACCTGCCCAT
TCGACCACCAAGCGAAACATCGCATCGAGCGAGCACGTACTCGGATGGAAGCCGGTCTTGTCGATCAGGA
TGATCTGGACGAAGAGCATCAGGGGCTCGCGCCAGCCGAACTGTTCGCCAGGCTCAAGGCGCGCATGCCC
GACGGCGAGGATCTCGTCGTGACCCATGGCGATGCCTGCTTGCCGAATATCATGGTGGAAAATGGCCGCT
TTTCTGGATTCATCGACTGTGGCCGGCTGGGTGTGGCGGACCGCTATCAGGACATAGCGTTGGCTACCCG
TGATATTGCTGAAGAGCTTGGCGGCGAATGGGCTGACCGCTTCCTCGTGCTTTACGGTATCGCCGCTCCC
GATTCGCAGCGCATCGCCTTCTATCGCCTTCTTGACGAGTTCTTCTAATAAGGGGATCTTGAAGTTCCTA
TTCCGAAGTTCCTATTCTCTAGAAAGTATAGGAACTTCGAAGCAGCTCCAGCCTACACAATCGACCACAC
ATCGAAGGCACTAGCTCTCTCAAGACGTGTAATGCTGCAATCTGCATGCAAGCTTATCGATACCGTCGAC
CTCGAGGGGGGGCCCGGTACCCAATTCGCCCTATAGTGAGTCGTATTACGCGCGCTCACTGGCCGTCGTT
TTACAACGTCGTGACTGGGAAAACCCTGGCGTTACCCAACTTAATCGCCTTGCAGCACATCCCCCTTTCG
CCAGCTGGCGTAATAGCGAAGAGGCCCGCACCGATCGCCCTTCCCAACAGTTGCGCAGCCTGAATGGCGA
ATGGG
[124 nt withheld, positions 2316-2439]
C
[91 nt withheld, positions 2441-2531]
A
[49 nt withheld, positions 2533-2581]
CCTTTGACGTTGGAGTCCACGTTCTTT
[37 nt withheld, positions 2609-2645]
ACCCTATCTCGGTCTATTCTTTTGATTTATAAGGGATTTTGCCGATTTCGGCCTATTGGTTAAAAAATGA
GCTGATTTAACAAAAATTTAACGCGAATTTTAACAAAATATTAACGCTTACAATTTAGGTGGCACTTTTC
GGGGAAATGTGCGCGGAACCCCTATTTGTTTATTTTTCTAAATACATTCAAATATGTATCCGCTCATGAG
ACAATAACCCTGATAAATGCTTCAATAATATTGAAAAAGGAAGAGTATGAGTATTCAACATTTCCGTGTC
GCCCTTATTCCCTTTTTTGCGGCATTTTGCCTTCCTGTTTTTGCTCACCCAGAAACGCTGGTGAAAGTAA
AAGATGCTGAAGATCAGTTGGGTGCACGAGTGGGTTACATCGAACTGGATCTCAACAGCGGTAAGATCCT
TGAGAGTTTTCGCCCCGAAGAACGTTTTCCAATGATGAGCACTTTTTGATCAGAAAAAAAGGATCATATC
GTCAATTATTACCTCCACGGGGAGAGCCTGAGCAAACTGGCCTCAGGCATTTGAGAAGCACACGGTCACA
CTGCTTCCGGTAGTCAATAAACCGGTAAACCAGCAATAGACATAAGCGGCTATTTAACGACCCTGCCCTG
AACCGACGACCGGGTCGAATTTGCTTTCGAATTTCTGCCATTCATCCGCTTATTATCACTTATTCAGGCG
TAGCAACCAGGCGTTTAAGGGCACCAATAACTGCCTTAAAAAAATTACGCCCCGCCCTGCCACTCATCGC
AGTACTGTTGTAATTCATTAAGCATTCTGCCGACATGGAAGCCATCACAAACGGCATGATGAACCTGAAT
CGCCAGCGGCATCAGCACCTTGTCGCCTTGCGTATAATATTTGCCCATGGTGAAAACGGGGGCGAAGAAG
TTGTCCATATTGGCCACGTTTAAATCAAAACTGGTGAAACTCACCCAGGGATTGGCTGAGACGAAAAACA
TATTCTCAATAAACCCTTTAGGGAAATAGGCCAGGTTTTCACCGTAACACGCCACATCTTGCGAATATAT
GTGTAGAAACTGCCGGAAATCGTCGTGGTATTCACTCCAGAGCGATGAAAACGTTTCAGTTTGCTCATGG
AAAACGGTGTAACAAGGGTGAACACTATCCCATATCACCAGCTCACCGTCTTTCATTGCCATACGTAATT
CCGGATGAGCATTCATCAGGCGGGCAAGAATGTGAATAAAGGCCGGATAAAACTTGTGCTTATTTTTCTT
TACGGTCTTTAAAAAGGCCGTAATATCCAGCTGAACGGTCTGGTTATAGGTACATTGAGCAACTGACTGA
AATGCCTCAAAATGTTCTTTACGATGCCATTGGGATATATCAACGGTGGTATATCCAGTGATTTTTTTCT
CCATTTTAGCTTCCTTAGCTCCTGAAAATCTCGACAACTCAAAAAATACGCCCGGTAGTGATCTTATTTC
ATTATGGTGAAAGTTGGAACCTCTTACGTGCCGATCAACGTCTCATTTTCGCCAAAAGTTGGCCCAGGGC
TTCCCGGTATCAACAGGGACACCAGGATTTATTTATTCTGCGAAGTGATCTTCCGTCACAGGTATTTATT
CGGTCGAAAAGGATCTAGGTGAAGATCCTTTTTGATAATCTCATGACCAAAATCCCTTAACGTGAGTTTT
CGTTCCACTGAGCGTCAGACCCCGTAGAAAAGATCAAAGGATCTTCTTGAGATCCTTTTTTTCTGCGCGT
AATCTGCTGCTTGCAAACAAAAAAACCACCGCTACCAGCGGTGGTTTGTTTGCCGGATCAAGAGCTACCA
ACTCTTTTTCCGAAGGTAACTGGCTTCAGCAGAGCGCAGATACCAAATACTGTTCTTCTAGTGTAGCCGT
AGTTAGGCCACCACTTCAAGAACTCTGTAGCACCGCCTACATACCTCGCTCTGCTAATCCTGTTACCAGT
GGCTGCTGCCAGTGGCGATAAGTCGTGTCTTACCGGGTTGGACTCAAGACGATAGTTACCGGATAAGGCG
CAGCGGTCGGGCTGAACGGGGGGTTCGTGCACACAGCCCAGCTTGGAGCGAAC
Features (pLannotate 1.2.2; 19 found; start..end, strand, type, name):
    415..507     +  CDS            lacI (fragment): lac repressor; lacI; The lac repressor binds to the lac operator to inhibit transcription in E. coli. This inhibition can be relieved by adding lactose or isopropyl-β-D-thiogalactopyranoside (IPTG).
    520..541     +  protein_bind   CAP binding site: CAP binding activates transcription in the presence of cAMP. E. coli catabolite activator protein
    556..586     +  promoter       lac promoter: promoter for the E. coli lac operon
    594..610     +  protein_bind   lac operator: The lac repressor binds to the lac operator to inhibit transcription in E. coli. This inhibition can be relieved by adding lactose or isopropyl-β-D-thiogalactopyranoside (IPTG). lac repressor encoded by lacI
    655..673     +  promoter       T3 promoter: promoter for bacteriophage T3 RNA polymerase
    686..714     +  misc_feature   MCS (fragment): pBluescript multiple cloning site
    743..776     +  protein_bind   FRT (minimal): supports FLP-mediated excision but not integration (Turan and Bode, 2011) FLP recombinase from the Saccharomyces cerevisiae 2μ plasmid
    783..1112    +  CDS            tnpA (fragment): TN5P_ECOLX - Also known as tnp. Experimental evidence at protein level: Swiss-Prot protein existence level 1. Mediates transposition of transposon Tn5 by a 'cut and paste' mechanism. First, the monomeric transposase binds the 19 bp inverted DNA repeats flanking the transposon. Then, dimerization of the DNA- bound transposase creates a synaptic DNA complex. After nicking of the first DNA strand, excision of the transposon proceeds through a series of intermediates. The transposase then mediates the insertion of the transposon at a new site by strand transfer. The activity of the wild- type tran
   1144..1935    +  CDS            neo: KKA2_KLEPN - Also known as kan, nptII. Experimental evidence at protein level: Swiss-Prot protein existence level 1. Resistance to kanamycin, neomycin, paromomycin, ribostamycin, butirosin and gentamicin B. From Klebsiella pneumoniae.
   1951..1998    +  protein_bind   FRT: FLP-mediated recombination occurs in the 8-bp core sequence TCTAGAAA (Turan and Bode, 2011). FLP recombinase from the Saccharomyces cerevisiae 2μ plasmid
   2079..2121    +  misc_feature   MCS (fragment): pBluescript multiple cloning site
   2130..2148    -  promoter       T7 promoter: promoter for bacteriophage T7 RNA polymerase
   2156..2311    +  CDS            lacZα (fragment): LacZα fragment of β-galactosidase; lacZ fragment
   2316..2744    +  rep_origin     f1 ori (sequence partly withheld): f1 bacteriophage origin of replication; arrow indicates direction of (+) strand synthesis
   2797..2901    +  promoter       AmpR promoter: bla
   2902..3111    +  CDS            AmpR (fragment): β-lactamase; bla; confers resistance to ampicillin, carbenicillin, and related antibiotics
   3390..4049    -  CDS            CmR: chloramphenicol acetyltransferase; cat; confers resistance to chloramphenicol
   4050..4152    -  promoter       cat promoter: promoter of the E. coli cat gene encoding chloramphenicol acetyltransferase
   4372..232     +  rep_origin     ori (across the origin): high-copy-number ColE1/pMB1/pBR322/pUC origin of replication
