[The description below was written by a language model from this plasmid's Addgene catalogue record and pLannotate feature annotations shown in this document.]
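Description:
pSKAP_AL is a 4,728 bp high-copy bacterial plasmid, one of a series built on the pSKAP backbone, in which a short unique DNA barcode designated "AL" (about 25 bp) has been added. The feature table indicates a pBluescript-type scaffold: a ColE1/pUC origin for propagation in E. coli, an f1 phage origin, the lac promoter/operator region with a lacZα fragment, and T3 and T7 promoters flanking remnants of the multiple cloning site. Only a fragment of the β-lactamase gene remains behind the AmpR promoter. An intact chloramphenicol acetyltransferase gene with its cat promoter sits next to that fragment, consistent with the catalogue listing chloramphenicol as the selection for plasmid maintenance.

Between the MCS remnants lies a kanamycin/neomycin resistance gene (neo, preceded by a Tn5-derived sequence fragment) bracketed by two FRT sites. This layout resembles the template cassettes used in recombineering. In that approach, the FRT-flanked marker is moved onto the chromosome and selected with kanamycin, and FLP recombinase can later excise it. The barcode itself is not annotated in the feature table, so its exact position relative to the FRT-flanked cassette cannot be stated from this record. To persist after marker excision it would have to lie outside the FRT sites, although the record does not confirm this.

The stated purpose is allelic exchange of the barcode onto bacterial chromosomes for later molecular identification of strains. The associated work concerns digital PCR-based competitive index measurements of fitness in Salmonella, where distinct barcodes allow individual strains in mixed populations to be quantified. Although catalogued as a bacterial expression vector, it functions mainly as a barcode and marker donor.
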