Addgene plasmid #122714: pSKAP_AL
Purpose: pSKAP plasmid containing the unique DNA barcode "AL" to be used for allelic exchange on bacterial chromosomes and subsequent molecular identification.
Depositing lab: Travis Bourret. Depositing organization: Creighton University. Publication: Digital PCR-based Competitive Index for High-throughput Analysis of Fitness in Salmonella. Shaw JA, Bourret TJ. J Vis Exp. 2019 May 13;(147). doi: 10.3791/59630. PubMed 31132072.
Backbone
  Vector backbone: pSKAP
  Backbone manufacturer: Shaw and Bourret
  Backbone size w/o insert (bp): 4703
  Total vector size (bp): 4728
  Modifications to backbone: Addition of AL barcode sequence. AGAGCTAGTGCCTTCGATGTGTGG
  Vector type: Bacterial Expression
Growth in bacteria
  Bacterial resistance: Chloramphenicol, 25 μg/mL
  Growth temperature: 37°C
  Growth strain: DH5alpha
  Copy number: High Copy
Gene/Insert
  Gene/Insert name: Barcode AL
  Insert size (bp): 25
Terms and licenses: Academic/Nonprofit Terms; Industry Terms: Not Available to Industry
How to cite: pSKAP_AL was a gift from Travis Bourret (Addgene plasmid # 122714 ; http://n2t.net/addgene:122714 ; RRID:Addgene_122714)
